>Addgene plasmid #83017 | pDONR223_GPR137B_WT_V5 | addgene full sequence | sequence record 162373 | Addgene NGS result
CTTTCCTGCGTTATCCCCTGATTCTGTGGATAACCGTATTACCGCCTTTGAGTGAGCTGATACCGCTCGC
CGCAGCCGAACGACCGAGCGCAGCGAGTCAGTGAGCGAGGAAGCGGAAGAGCGCCCAATACGCAAACCGC
CTCTCCCCGCGCGTTGGCCGATTCATTAATGCAGCTGGCACGACAGGTTTCCCGACTGGAAAGCGGGCAG
TGAGCGCAACGCAATTAATACGCGTACCGCTAGCCAGGAAGAGTTTGTAGAAACGCAAAAAGGCCATCCG
TCAGGATGGCCTTCTGCTTAGTTTGATGCCTGGCAGTTTATGGCGGGCGTCCTGCCCGCCACCCTCCGGG
CCGTTGCTTCACAACGTTCAAATCCGCTCCCGGCGGATTTGTCCTACTCAGGAGAGCGTTCACCGACAAA
CAACAGATAAAACGAAAGGCCCAGTCTTCCGACTGAGCCTTTCGTTTTATTTGATGCCTGGCAGTTCCCT
ACTCTCGCGTTAACGCTAGCATGGATGTTTTCCCAGTCACGACGTTGTAAAACGACGGCCAGTCTTAAGC
TCGGGCCCCAAATAATGATTTTATTTTGACTGATAGTGACCTGTTCGTTGCAACAAATTGATGAGCAATG
CTTTTTTATAATGCCAACTTTGTACAAAAAAGTTGGCATGAGGCCCGAGCGTCCCCGGCCGCGCGGCAGC
GCCCCCGGCCCGATGGAGACCCCGCCGTGGGACCCAGCCCGCAACGACTCGCTGCCGCCCACGCTGACCC
CGGCCGTGCCCCCCTACGTGAAGCTTGGCCTCACCGTCGTCTACACCGTGTTCTACGCGCTGCTCTTCGT
GTTCATCTACGTGCAGCTCTGGCTGGTGCTGCGTTACCGCCACAAGCGGCTCAGCTACCAGAGCGTCTTC
CTCTTTCTCTGCCTCTTCTGGGCCTCCCTGCGGACCGTCCTCTTCTCCTTCTACTTCAAAGACTTCGTGG
CGGCCAATTCGCTCAGCCCCTTCGTCTTCTGGCTGCTCTACTGCTTCCCTGTGTGCCTGCAGTTTTTCAC
CCTCACGCTGATGAACTTGTACTTCACGCAGGTGATTTTCAAAGCCAAGTCAAAATATTCTCCAGAATTA
CTCAAATACCGGTTGCCCCTCTACCTGGCCTCCCTCTTCATCAGCCTTGTTTTCCTGTTGGTGAATTTAA
CCTGTGCTGTGCTGGTAAAGACGGGAAATTGGGAGAGGAAGGTTATCGTCTCTGTGCGAGTGGCCATTAA
TGACACGCTCTTCGTGCTGTGTGCCGTCTCTCTCTCCATCTGTCTCTACAAAATCTCTAAGATGTCCTTA
GCCAACATTTACTTGGAGTCCAAGGGCTCCTCCGTGTGTCAAGTGACTGCCATCGGTGTCACCGTGATAC
TGCTTTACACCTCTCGGGCCTGCTACAACCTGTTCATCCTGTCATTTTCTCAGAACAAGAGCGTCCATTC
CTTTGATTATGACTGGTACAATGTATCAGACCAGGCAGATTTGAAGAATCAGCTGGGAGATGCTGGATAC
GTATTATTTGGAGTGGTGTTATTTGTTTGGGAACTCTTACCTACCACCTTAGTCGTTTATTTCTTCCGAG
TTAGAAATCCTACAAAGGACCTTACCAACCCTGGAATGGTCCCCAGCCATGGATTCAGTCCCAGATCTTA
TTTCTTTGACAACCCTCGAAGATATGACAGTGATGATGACCTTGCCTGGAACATTGCCCCTCAGGGACTT
CAGGGAGGTTTTGCTCCAGATTACTATGATTGGGGACAACAAACTAACAGCTTCCTGGCACAAGCAGGAA
CTTTGCAAGACTCAACTTTGGATCCTGACAAACCAAGCCTTGGGTACCCAACTTTCTTGTACAAAGTTGG
CATTATAAGAAAGCATTGCTTATCAATTTGTTGCAACGAACAGGTCACTATCAGTCAAAATAAAATCATT
ATTTGCCATCCAGCTGATATCCCCTATAGTGAGTCGTATTACATGGTCATAGCTGTTTCCTGGCAGCTCT
GGCCCGTGTCTCAAAATCTCTGATGTTACATTGCACAAGATAAAAATATATCATCATGCCTCCTCTAGAC
CAGCCAGGACAGAAATGCCTCGACTTCGCTGCTACCCAAGGTTGCCGGGTGACGCACACCGTGGAAACGG
ATGAAGGCACGAACCCAGTGGACATAAGCCTGTTCGGTTCGTAAGCTGTAATGCAAGTAGCGTATGCGCT
CACGCAACTGGTCCAGAACCTTGACCGAACGCAGCGGTGGTAACGGCGCAGTGGCGGTTTTCATGGCTTG
TTATGACTGTTTTTTTGGGGTACAGTCTATGCCTCGGGCATCCAAGCAGCAAGCGCGTTACGCCGTGGGT
CGATGTTTGATGTTATGGAGCAGCAACGATGTTACGCAGCAGGGCAGTCGCCCTAAAACAAAGTTAAACA
TTATGAGGGAAGCGGTGATCGCCGAAGTATCGACTCAACTATCAGAGGTAGTTGGCGTCATCGAGCGCCA
TCTCGAACCGACGTTGCTGGCCGTACATTTGTACGGCTCCGCAGTGGATGGCGGCCTGAAGCCACACAGT
GATATTGATTTGCTGGTTACGGTGACCGTAAGGCTTGATGAAACAACGCGGCGAGCTTTGATCAACGACC
TTTTGGAAACTTCGGCTTCCCCTGGAGAGAGCGAGATTCTCCGCGCTGTAGAAGTCACCATTGTTGTGCA
CGACGACATCATTCCGTGGCGTTATCCAGCTAAGCGCGAACTGCAATTTGGAGAATGGCAGCGCAATGAC
ATTCTTGCAGGTATCTTCGAGCCAGCCACGATCGACATTGATCTGGCTATCTTGCTGACAAAAGCAAGAG
AACATAGCGTTGCCTTGGTAGGTCCAGCGGCGGAGGAACTCTTTGATCCGGTTCCTGAACAGGATCTATT
TGAGGCGCTAAATGAAACCTTAACGCTATGGAACTCGCCGCCCGACTGGGCTGGCGATGAGCGAAATGTA
GTGCTTACGTTGTCCCGCATTTGGTACAGCGCAGTAACCGGCAAAATCGCGCCGAAGGATGTCGCTGCCG
ACTGGGCAATGGAGCGCCTGCCGGCCCAGTATCAGCCCGTCATACTTGAAGCTAGACAGGCTTATCTTGG
ACAAGAAGAAGATCGCTTGGCCTCGCGCGCAGATCAGTTGGAAGAATTTGTCCACTACGTGAAAGGCGAG
ATCACCAAGGTAGTCGGCAAATAACCCTCGAGCCACCCATGACCAAAATCCCTTAACGTGAGTTACGCGT
CGTTCCACTGAGCGTCAGACCCCGTAGAAAAGATCAAAGGATCTTCTTGAGATCCTTTTTTTCTGCGCGT
AATCTGCTGCTTGCAAACAAAAAAACCACCGCTACCAGCGGTGGTTTGTTTGCCGGATCAAGAGCTACCA
ACTCTTTTTCCGAAGGTAACTGGCTTCAGCAGAGCGCAGATACCAAATACTGTTCTTCTAGTGTAGCCGT
AGTTAGGCCACCACTTCAAGAACTCTGTAGCACCGCCTACATACCTCGCTCTGCTAATCCTGTTACCAGT
GGCTGCTGCCAGTGGCGATAAGTCGTGTCTTACCGGGTTGGACTCAAGACGATAGTTACCGGATAAGGCG
CAGCGGTCGGGCTGAACGGGGGGTTCGTGCACACAGCCCAGCTTGGAGCGAACGACCTACACCGAACTGA
GATACCTACAGCGTGAGCTATGAGAAAGCGCCACGCTTCCCGAAGGGAGAAAGGCGGACAGGTATCCGGT
AAGCGGCAGGGTCGGAACAGGAGAGCGCACGAGGGAGCTTCCAGGGGGAAACGCCTGGTATCTTTATAGT
CCTGTCGGGTTTCGCCACCTCTGACTTGAGCGTCGATTTTTGTGATGCTCGTCAGGGGGGCGGAGCCTAT
GGAAAAACGCCAGCAACGCGGCCTTTTTACGGTTCCTGGCCTTTTGCTGGCCTTTTGCTCACATGTT
Features (pLannotate 1.2.2; 12 found; start..end, strand, type, name):
    121..213     +  CDS            lacI (fragment): lac repressor; lacI; The lac repressor binds to the lac operator to inhibit transcription in E. coli. This inhibition can be relieved by adding lactose or isopropyl-β-D-thiogalactopyranoside (IPTG).
    268..295     -  terminator     rrnB T2 terminator: transcription terminator T2 from the E. coli rrnB gene
    427..470     +  terminator     rrnB T1 terminator: Escherichia coli rrnB; transcription terminator T1 from the E. coli rrnB gene
    517..553     -  CDS            lacZα (fragment): LacZα fragment of β-galactosidase; lacZ fragment
    570..665     +  protein_bind   attL3: mutant version of attL; recombination site for the Gateway® LR reaction LR Clonase™
    668..1864    +  CDS            GPR137B: G137B_HUMAN - Also known as TM7SF1 From Homo sapiens (Human).
   1866..1965    -  protein_bind   attL2: mutant version of attL; recombination site for the Gateway® LR reaction LR Clonase™
   1983..2001    -  promoter       T7 promoter: promoter for bacteriophage T7 RNA polymerase
   2191..2214    +  promoter       Pc promoter (fragment): intI1 (promoter lies within the coding sequence); class 1 integron promoter
   2390..2446    +  CDS            GmR (fragment): gentamycin acetyltransferase; aacC1; confers resistance to gentamycin
   2453..3244    +  CDS            SmR: aminoglycoside adenylyltransferase (Murphy, 1985); aadA; confers resistance to spectinomycin and streptomycin
   3337..3925    +  rep_origin     ori: high-copy-number ColE1/pMB1/pBR322/pUC origin of replication
