[The description below was written by a language model from this plasmid's Addgene catalogue record and pLannotate feature annotations shown in this document.]
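Description:
pDONR223_GPR137B_WT_V5 is a Gateway entry clone built on the Invitrogen pDONR223 backbone, carrying the wild-type human GPR137B open reading frame (also known as TM7SF1; reference transcript NM_003272). It is a small (about 4 kb) bacterial plasmid that replicates from a high-copy ColE1/pUC-type origin and is selected with spectinomycin through the aadA aminoglycoside adenylyltransferase gene (SmR), which sits downstream of a class 1 integron Pc promoter fragment. Short lacI, lacZα and gentamicin-resistance fragments in the annotation are backbone remnants rather than functional genes. The rrnB T1 and T2 terminators upstream of the cloning site insulate the insert from read-through transcription.

The roughly 1.2 kb GPR137B coding sequence lies between two attL recombination sites (annotated as attL3 and attL2), so it can be moved by an LR Clonase reaction into any compatible destination vector. The entry clone has no promoter driving the insert and is not itself an expression construct. A T7 promoter lies just outside the downstream attL site, and flanking M13 primer sites are used for sequencing. The depositor describes the ORF as "closed", meaning that a stop codon immediately follows the insert. Although "V5" appears in the name, no V5 tag is annotated in this plasmid, and the stop codon would prevent read-through into a C-terminal tag supplied by a destination vector.

The clone belongs to the Target Accelerator Plasmid Collection. It serves as an overexpression control in gene-expression profiling experiments, associated with a high-throughput study of lung cancer somatic mutations.
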