Addgene plasmid #83017: pDONR223_GPR137B_WT_V5
Purpose: Gateway Donor vector containing GPR137B, used as an over expression control for gene expression analysis. Part of the Target Accelerator Plasmid Collection.
Depositing lab: Jesse Boehm & Matthew Meyerson & David Root. Depositing organization: Broad Institute. Publication: High-throughput Phenotyping of Lung Cancer Somatic Mutations. Berger AH, Brooks AN, Wu X, Shrestha Y, Chouinard C, Piccioni F, Bagul M, Kamburov A, Imielinski M, Hogstrom L, Zhu C, Yang X, Pantel S, Sakai R, Watson J, Kaplan N, Campbell JD, Singh S, Root DE, Narayan R, Natoli T, Lahr DL, Tirosh I, Tamayo P, Getz G, Wong B, Doench J, Subramanian A, Golub TR, Meyerson M, Boehm JS. Cancer Cell. 2016 Aug 8;30(2):214-28. doi: 10.1016/j.ccell.2016.06.022. Epub 2016 Jul 28. PubMed 27478040.
Backbone
  Vector backbone: pDONR223
  Backbone manufacturer: Invitrogen
  Vector type: Gateway Entry vector
Growth in bacteria
  Bacterial resistance: Spectinomycin, 50 μg/mL
  Growth temperature: 37°C
  Growth strain: DH5alpha
  Copy number: High Copy
Gene/Insert
  Gene/Insert name: GPR137B (alt name: NM_003272)
  Species: H. sapiens (human)
  Entrez Gene: GPR137B (a.k.a. TM7SF1)
  Promoter: None
  Cloning method: Gateway Cloning
  Sequencing primers: 5′ M13pUC-fwd; 3′ M13-Rev
Terms and licenses: Academic/Nonprofit Terms; Industry Terms: Not Available to Industry
Depositor comments: Closed state: Stop codon immediately follows insert.
How to cite: pDONR223_GPR137B_WT_V5 was a gift from Jesse Boehm & Matthew Meyerson & David Root (Addgene plasmid # 83017 ; http://n2t.net/addgene:83017 ; RRID:Addgene_83017)
