>Addgene plasmid #83017 | pDONR223_GPR137B_WT_V5 | depositor partial sequence | sequence record 157743 | Insert sequence
ATGAGGCCCGAGCGTCCCCGGCCGCGCGGCAGCGCCCCCGGCCCGATGGAGACCCCGCCGTGGGACCCAG
CCCGCAACGACTCGCTGCCGCCCACGCTGACCCCGGCCGTGCCCCCCTACGTGAAGCTTGGCCTCACCGT
CGTCTACACCGTGTTCTACGCGCTGCTCTTCGTGTTCATCTACGTGCAGCTCTGGCTGGTGCTGCGTTAC
CGCCACAAGCGGCTCAGCTACCAGAGCGTCTTCCTCTTTCTCTGCCTCTTCTGGGCCTCCCTGCGGACCG
TCCTCTTCTCCTTCTACTTCAAAGACTTCGTGGCGGCCAATTCGCTCAGCCCCTTCGTCTTCTGGCTGCT
CTACTGCTTCCCTGTGTGCCTGCAGTTTTTCACCCTCACGCTGATGAACTTGTACTTCACGCAGGTGATT
TTCAAAGCCAAGTCAAAATATTCTCCAGAATTACTCAAATACCGGTTGCCCCTCTACCTGGCCTCCCTCT
TCATCAGCCTTGTTTTCCTGTTGGTGAATTTAACCTGTGCTGTGCTGGTAAAGACGGGAAATTGGGAGAG
GAAGGTTATCGTCTCTGTGCGAGTGGCCATTAATGACACGCTCTTCGTGCTGTGTGCCGTCTCTCTCTCC
ATCTGTCTCTACAAAATCTCTAAGATGTCCTTAGCCAACATTTACTTGGAGTCCAAGGGCTCCTCCGTGT
GTCAAGTGACTGCCATCGGTGTCACCGTGATACTGCTTTACACCTCTCGGGCCTGCTACAACCTGTTCAT
CCTGTCATTTTCTCAGAACAAGAGCGTCCATTCCTTTGATTATGACTGGTACAATGTATCAGACCAGGCA
GATTTGAAGAATCAGCTGGGAGATGCTGGATACGTATTATTTGGAGTGGTGTTATTTGTTTGGGAACTCT
TACCTACCACCTTAGTCGTTTATTTCTTCCGAGTTAGAAATCCTACAAAGGACCTTACCAACCCTGGAAT
GGTCCCCAGCCATGGATTCAGTCCCAGATCTTATTTCTTTGACAACCCTCGAAGATATGACAGTGATGAT
GACCTTGCCTGGAACATTGCCCCTCAGGGACTTCAGGGAGGTTTTGCTCCAGATTACTATGATTGGGGAC
AACAAACTAACAGCTTCCTGGCACAAGCAGGAACTTTGCAAGACTCAACTTTGGATCCTGACAAACCAAG
CCTTGGGTAG
